Addgene plasmid #74691: pSrpR-S1
Purpose: SrpR-S1 gate
Depositing lab: Christopher Voigt. Depositing organization: Massachusetts Institute of Technology. Publication: Genetic circuit design automation. Nielsen AA, Der BS, Shin J, Vaidyanathan P, Paralanov V, Strychalski EA, Ross D, Densmore D, Voigt CA. Science. 2016 Apr 1;352(6281):aac7341. doi: 10.1126/science.aac7341. PubMed 27034378.
Backbone
  Vector backbone: pAN801
  Backbone manufacturer: Alec Nielsen
  Backbone size w/o insert (bp): 3930
  Total vector size (bp): 5814
  Vector type: Bacterial Expression
Growth in bacteria
  Bacterial resistance: Kanamycin, 50 μg/mL
  Growth temperature: 37°C
  Growth strain: DH5alpha
  Copy number: Low Copy
Gene/Insert
  Gene/Insert name: PTac-RBSS1-SrpR-PSrpR-YFP
  Species: E. coli
  Insert size (bp): 1884
Terms and licenses: Academic/Nonprofit Terms; Industry Terms: Not Available to Industry
How to cite: pSrpR-S1 was a gift from Christopher Voigt (Addgene plasmid # 74691 ; http://n2t.net/addgene:74691 ; RRID:Addgene_74691)
