[The description below was written by a language model from this plasmid's Addgene catalogue record and pLannotate feature annotations shown in this document.]
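Description:
pSrpR-S1 is a bacterial expression plasmid built on the pAN801 backbone that carries a single repressor-based genetic logic gate, the SrpR gate with ribosome binding site variant S1, together with the reporter needed to measure its behaviour. It replicates in E. coli from a p15A origin, which the catalogue entry lists as low copy, and is selected with kanamycin through an aminoglycoside phosphotransferase gene. Short annotated fragments resembling RSF ori, bom, the tet promoter and the tetracycline efflux gene appear to be partial matches or backbone remnants rather than functional elements.

The insert is arranged as PTac-RBS S1-SrpR-PSrpR-YFP. A tac promoter followed by a symmetric lac operator drives srpR, a repressor originating from Pseudomonas putida (although the catalogue lists the insert species as E. coli). Downstream, a promoter annotated as a J23119-like fragment corresponds in position to the SrpR-repressible PSrpR output promoter. It is followed by a hammerhead ribozyme from the tobacco ringspot virus satellite RNA, which in this type of design cleaves the 5' leader so that reporter expression is insulated from upstream sequence context, and then by a yellow fluorescent protein coding sequence. The plasmid also encodes lacI under its own promoter, followed by tetR. LacI keeps PTac off until IPTG is added, so inducer titration sets the SrpR level and YFP falls as SrpR rises, giving the inverter (NOT) behaviour of the gate. No TetR-controlled promoter is annotated within this gate. The stated purpose is simply "SrpR-S1 gate", and the layout fits measurement of the gate's input-output response for genetic circuit design automation.
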