Features (pLannotate 1.2.2; 16 found; start..end, strand, type, name):
      1..23      -  rep_origin     RSF ori (fragment): Plasmids containing the RSF 1030 origin of replication can be propagated in E. coli cells that contain additional plasmids with compatible origins.
     40..66      +  misc_feature   bom (fragment): basis of mobility region from pBR322
    165..220     -  rep_origin     RSF ori (fragment): Plasmids containing the RSF 1030 origin of replication can be propagated in E. coli cells that contain additional plasmids with compatible origins.
    308..852     -  rep_origin     p15A ori: Plasmids containing the medium-copy-number p15A origin of replication can be propagated in E. coli cells that contain a second plasmid with the ColE1 origin.
    941..1756    -  CDS            KanR: aminoglycoside phosphotransferase; aph(3')-Ia; confers resistance to kanamycin in bacteria or G418 (Geneticin®) in eukaryotes
   1878..1906    +  promoter       tac promoter: strong E. coli promoter; hybrid between the trp and lac UV5 promoters
   1912..1931    +  protein_bind   lac operator (symmetric): The lac repressor binds to the lac operator to inhibit transcription in E. coli. This inhibition can be relieved by adding lactose or isopropyl-β-D-thiogalactopyranoside (IPTG). The symmetric lac operator was optimized for tight binding of lac repressor. lac repressor encoded by lacI
   2045..2683    +  CDS            srpR: SRPR_PSEPU - Experimental evidence at protein level: Swiss-Prot protein existence level 1. In conjunction with SrpS represses the srpABC operon. From Pseudomonas putida (Arthrobacter siderocapsulatus).
   2809..2835    +  promoter       J23119(SpeI) promoter (fragment): bacterial promoter (Registry of Standard Biological Parts BBa J23119) modified to end with an SpeI site
   2865..2914    +  misc_RNA       sTRSV HHRz: hammerhead ribozyme from the tobacco ringspot virus satellite RNA (Khvorova et al., 2003)
   2964..3683    +  CDS            EYFP: enhanced YFP mammalian codon-optimized
   3757..3830    +  promoter       lacI promoter (fragment): lacI
   3831..4910    +  CDS            lacI: LACI_ECOLI - Experimental evidence at protein level: Swiss-Prot protein existence level 1. Repressor of the lactose operon. Binds allolactose as an inducer. From Escherichia coli (strain K12).
   4932..5552    +  CDS            tetR: TETR2_ECOLX - Experimental evidence at protein level: Swiss-Prot protein existence level 1. TetR is the repressor of the tetracycline resistance element; its N-terminal region forms a helix-turn-helix structure and binds DNA. Binding of tetracycline to TetR reduces the repressor affinity for the tetracycline resistance gene (tetA) promoter operator sites. From Escherichia coli.
   5648..5666    -  promoter       tet promoter (fragment): E. coli promoter for tetracycline efflux protein gene
   5676..5796    +  CDS            TcR (fragment): tetracycline efflux protein; tet; confers resistance to tetracycline
>Addgene plasmid #74691 | pSrpR-S1 | depositor full sequence | sequence record 141195 | Full plasmid
GCTTCCTCGCTCACTGACTCGCTGCACGAGGCAGACCTCAGCGCTAGCGGAGTGTATACTGGCTTACTAT
GTTGGCACTGATGAGGGTGTCAGTGAAGTGCTTCATGTGGCAGGAGAAAAAAGGCTGCACCGGTGCGTCA
GCAGAATATGTGATACAGGATATATTCCGCTTCCTCGCTCACTGACTCGCTACGCTCGGTCGTTCGACTG
CGGCGAGCGGAAATGGCTTACGAACGGGGCGGAGATTTCCTGGAAGATGCCAGGAAGATACTTAACAGGG
AAGTGAGAGGGCCGCGGCAAAGCCGTTTTTCCATAGGCTCCGCCCCCCTGACAAGCATCACGAAATCTGA
CGCTCAAATCAGTGGTGGCGAAACCCGACAGGACTATAAAGATACCAGGCGTTTCCCCTGGCGGCTCCCT
CGTGCGCTCTCCTGTTCCTGCCTTTCGGTTTACCGGTGTCATTCCGCTGTTATGGCCGCGTTTGTCTCAT
TCCACGCCTGACACTCAGTTCCGGGTAGGCAGTTCGCTCCAAGCTGGACTGTATGCACGAACCCCCCGTT
CAGTCCGACCGCTGCGCCTTATCCGGTAACTATCGTCTTGAGTCCAACCCGGAAAGACATGCAAAAGCAC
CACTGGCAGCAGCCACTGGTAATTGATTTAGAGGAGTTAGTCTTGAAGTCATGCGCCGGTTAAGGCTAAA
CTGAAAGGACAAGTTTTGGTGACTGCGCTCCTCCAAGCCAGTTACCTCGGTTCAAAGAGTTGGTAGCTCA
GAGAACCTTCGAAAAACCGCCCTGCAAGGCGGTTTTTTCGTTTTCAGAGCAAGAGATTACGCGCAGACCA
AAACGATCTCAAGAAGATCATCTTATTAAGGGGTCTGACGCTCAGTGGAACGAAAAATCAATCTAAAGTA
TATATGAGTAAACTTGGTCTGACAGTTACCTTAGAAAAACTCATCGAGCATCAAATGAAACTGCAATTTA
TTCATATCAGGATTATCAATACCATATTTTTGAAAAAGCCGTTTCTGTAATGAAGGAGAAAACTCACCGA
GGCAGTTCCATAGGATGGCAAGATCCTGGTATCGGTCTGCGATTCCGACTCGTCCAACATCAATACAACC
TATTAATTTCCCCTCGTCAAAAATAAGGTTATCAAGTGAGAAATCACCATGAGTGACGACTGAATCCGGT
GAGAATGGCAAAAGCTTATGCATTTCTTTCCAGACTTGTTCAACAGGCCAGCCATTACGCTCGTCATCAA
AATCACTCGCATCAACCAAACCGTTATTCATTCGTGATTGCGCCTGAGCGAGACGAAATACGCGATCGCT
GTTAAAAGGACAATTACAAACAGGAATCGAATGCAACCGGCGCAGGAACACTGCCAGCGCATCAACAATA
TTTTCACCTGAATCAGGATATTCTTCTAATACCTGGAATGCTGTTTTCCCGGGGATCGCAGTGGTGAGTA
ACCATGCATCATCAGGAGTACGGATAAAATGCTTGATGGTCGGAAGAGGCATAAATTCCGTCAGCCAGTT
TAGTCTGACCATCTCATCTGTAACATCATTGGCAACGCTACCTTTGCCATGTTTCAGAAACAACTCTGGC
GCATCGGGCTTCCCATACAATCGATAGATTGTCGCACCTGATTGCCCGACATTATCGCGAGCCCATTTAT
ACCCATATAAATCAGCATCCATGTTGGAATTTAATCGCGGCCTCGAGCAAGACGTTTCCCGTTGAATATG
GCTCATAACACCCCTTGTATTACTGTTTATGTAAGCAGACAGTTTTATTGTTCATGATGATATATTTTTA
TCTTGTGCAATGTACATCAGAGATTTTGAGACACAAGGAGAACGATCGTTGGCTGTGTTGACAATTAATC
ATCGGCTCGTATAATGTGTGGAATTGTGAGCGCTCACAATTAGCGCTCAACGGGTGTGCTTCCCGTTCTG
ATGAGTCCGTGAGGACGAAAGCGCCTCTACAAATAATTTTGTTTAAGAGTCTATGGACTATGTTTTCACA
GAGGAGGTACCAGGATGGCACGTAAAACCGCAGCAGAAGCAGAAGAAACCCGTCAGCGTATTATTGATGC
AGCACTGGAAGTTTTTGTTGCACAGGGTGTTAGTGATGCAACCCTGGATCAGATTGCACGTAAAGCCGGT
GTTACCCGTGGTGCAGTTTATTGGCATTTTAATGGTAAACTGGAAGTTCTGCAGGCAGTTCTGGCAAGCC
GTCAGCATCCGCTGGAACTGGATTTTACACCGGATCTGGGTATTGAACGTAGCTGGGAAGCAGTTGTTGT
TGCAATGCTGGATGCAGTTCATAGTCCGCAGAGCAAACAGTTTAGCGAAATTCTGATTTATCAGGGTCTG
GATGAAAGCGGTCTGATTCATAATCGTATGGTTCAGGCAAGCGATCGTTTTCTGCAGTATATTCATCAGG
TTCTGCGTCATGCAGTTACCCAGGGTGAACTGCCGATTAATCTGGATCTGCAGACCAGCATTGGTGTTTT
TAAAGGTCTGATTACCGGTCTGCTGTATGAAGGTCTGCGTAGCAAAGATCAGCAGGCACAGATTATCAAA
GTTGCACTGGGTAGCTTTTGGGCACTGCTGCGTGAACCGCCTCGTTTTCTGCTGTGTGAAGAAGCACAGA
TTAAACAGGTGAAATCCTTCGAATAATTCAGCCAAAAAACTTAAGACCGCCGGTCTTGTCCACTACCTTG
CAGTAATGCGGTGGACAGGATCGGCGGTTTTCTTTTCTCTTCTCAATACTTCTATGATTGGTCCAGATTC
GTTACCAATTGACAGCTAGCTCAGTCCTAGGTATATACATACATGCTTGTTTGTTTGTAAACAGCTGTCA
CCGGATGTGCTTTCCGGTCTGATGAGTCCGTGAGGACGAAACAGCCTCTACAAATAATTTTGTTTAATAC
TAGAGAAAGAGGGGAAATACTAGATGGTGAGCAAGGGCGAGGAGCTGTTCACCGGGGTGGTGCCCATCCT
GGTCGAGCTGGACGGCGACGTAAACGGCCACAAGTTCAGCGTGTCCGGCGAGGGCGAGGGCGATGCCACC
TACGGCAAGCTGACCCTGAAGTTCATCTGCACCACAGGCAAGCTGCCCGTGCCCTGGCCCACCCTCGTGA
CCACCTTCGGCTACGGCCTGCAATGCTTCGCCCGCTACCCCGACCACATGAAGCTGCACGACTTCTTCAA
GTCCGCCATGCCCGAAGGCTACGTCCAGGAGCGCACCATCTTCTTCAAGGACGACGGCAACTACAAGACC
CGCGCCGAGGTGAAGTTCGAGGGCGACACCCTGGTGAACCGCATCGAGCTGAAGGGCATCGACTTCAAGG
AGGACGGCAACATCCTGGGGCACAAGCTGGAGTACAACTACAACAGCCACAACGTCTATATCATGGCCGA
CAAGCAGAAGAACGGCATCAAGGTGAACTTCAAGATCCGCCACAACATCGAGGACGGCAGCGTGCAGCTC
GCCGACCACTACCAGCAGAACACCCCAATCGGCGACGGCCCCGTGCTGCTGCCCGACAACCACTACCTTA
GCTACCAGTCCGCCCTGAGCAAAGACCCCAACGAGAAGCGCGATCACATGGTCCTGCTGGAGTTCGTGAC
CGCCGCCGGGATCACTCTCGGCATGGACGAGCTGTACAAGTAACTCGGTACCAAATTCCAGAAAAGAGGC
CTCCCGAAAGGGGGGCCTTTTTTCGTTTTGGTCCAATGGCGGCGCGCCATCGAATGGCGCAAAACCTTTC
GCGGTATGGCATGATAGCGCCCGGAAGAGAGTCAATTCAGGGTGGTGAATATGAAACCAGTAACGTTATA
CGATGTCGCAGAGTATGCCGGTGTCTCTTATCAGACCGTTTCCCGCGTGGTGAACCAGGCCAGCCACGTT
TCTGCGAAAACGCGGGAAAAAGTGGAAGCGGCGATGGCGGAGCTGAATTACATTCCCAACCGCGTGGCAC
AACAACTGGCGGGCAAACAGTCGTTGCTGATTGGCGTTGCCACCTCCAGTCTGGCCCTGCACGCGCCGTC
GCAAATTGTCGCGGCGATTAAATCTCGCGCCGATCAACTGGGTGCCAGCGTGGTGGTGTCGATGGTAGAA
CGAAGCGGCGTCGAAGCCTGTAAAGCGGCGGTGCACAATCTTCTCGCGCAACGCGTCAGTGGGCTGATCA
TTAACTATCCGCTGGATGACCAGGATGCCATTGCTGTGGAAGCTGCCTGCACTAATGTTCCGGCGTTATT
TCTTGATGTCTCTGACCAGACACCCATCAACAGTATTATTTTCTCCCATGAGGACGGTACGCGACTGGGC
GTGGAGCATCTGGTCGCATTGGGTCACCAGCAAATCGCGCTGTTAGCGGGCCCATTAAGTTCTGTCTCGG
CGCGTCTGCGTCTGGCTGGCTGGCATAAATATCTCACTCGCAATCAAATTCAGCCGATAGCGGAACGGGA
AGGCGACTGGAGTGCCATGTCCGGTTTTCAACAAACCATGCAAATGCTGAATGAGGGCATCGTTCCCACT
GCGATGCTGGTTGCCAACGATCAGATGGCGCTGGGCGCAATGCGCGCCATTACCGAGTCCGGGCTGCGCG
TTGGTGCGGATATCTCGGTAGTGGGATACGACGATACCGAAGATAGCTCATGTTATATCCCGCCGTTAAC
CACCATCAAACAGGATTTTCGCCTGCTGGGGCAAACCAGCGTGGACCGCTTGCTGCAACTCTCTCAGGGC
CAGGCGGTGAAGGGCAATCAGCTGTTGCCAGTCTCACTGGTGAAAAGAAAAACCACCCTGGCGCCCAATA
CGCAAACCGCCTCTCCCCGCGCGTTGGCCGATTCATTAATGCAGCTGGCACGACAGGTTTCCCGACTGGA
AAGCGGGCAGTGATAATCCAGGAGGAAAAAAATGTCCAGATTAGATAAAAGTAAAGTGATTAACAGCGCA
TTAGAGCTGCTTAATGAGGTCGGAATCGAAGGTTTAACAACCCGTAAACTCGCCCAGAAGCTAGGTGTAG
AGCAGCCTACATTGTATTGGCATGTAAAAAATAAGCGGGCTTTGCTCGACGCCTTAGCCATTGAGATGTT
AGATAGGCACCATACTCACTTTTGCCCTTTAGAAGGGGAAAGCTGGCAAGATTTTTTACGTAATAACGCT
AAAAGTTTTAGATGTGCTTTACTAAGTCATCGCGATGGAGCAAAAGTACATTTAGGTACACGGCCTACAG
AAAAACAGTATGAAACTCTCGAAAATCAATTAGCCTTTTTATGCCAACAAGGTTTTTCACTAGAGAATGC
ATTATATGCACTCAGCGCTGTGGGGCATTTTACTTTAGGTTGCGTATTGGAAGATCAAGAGCATCAAGTC
GCTAAAGAAGAAAGGGAAACACCTACTACTGATAGTATGCCGCCATTATTACGACAAGCTATCGAATTAT
TTGATCACCAAGGTGCAGAGCCAGCCTTCTTATTCGGCCTTGAATTGATCATATGCGGATTAGAAAAACA
ACTTAAATGTGAAAGTGGGTCCTAATAATTGGTAACGAATCAGACAATTGACGGCTCGAGGGAGTAGCAT
AGGGTTTGCAGAATCCCTGCTTCGTCCATTTGACAGGCACATTATGCATCGATGATAAGCTGTCAAACAT
GAGCAGATCCTCTACGCCGGACGCATCGTGGCCGGCATCACCGGCGCCACAGGTGCGGTTGCTGGCGCCT
ATATCGCCGACATCACCGATGGGGAAGATCGGGCTCGCCACTTCGGGCTCATGAGCAAATATTTTATCTG
AGGT
