>Addgene plasmid #74691 | pSrpR-S1 | addgene partial sequence | sequence record 145619 | pTac-F 5'-cggctcgtataatgtgtgga-3'
GTGCTTCCCGTTCTGATGAGTCCGTGAGGACGAAAGCGCCTCTACAAATAATTTTGTTTAAGAGTCTATG
GACTATGTTTTCACAGAGGAGGTACCAGGATGGCACGTAAAACCGCAGCAGAAGCAGAAGAAACCCGTCA
GCGTATTATTGATGCAGCACTGGAAGTTTTTGTTGCACAGGGTGTTAGTGATGCAACCCTGGATCAGATT
GCACGTAAAGCCGGTGTTACCCGTGGTGCAGTTTATTGGCATTTTAATGGTAAACTGGAAGTTCTGCAGG
CAGTTCTGGCAAGCCGTCAGCATCCGCTGGAACTGGATTTTACACCGGATCTGGGTATTGAACGTAGCTG
GGAAGCAGTTGTTGTTGCAATGCTGGATGCAGTTCATAGTCCGCAGAGCAAACAGTTTAGCGAAATTCTG
ATTTATCAGGGTCTGGATGAAAGCGGTCTGATTCATAATCGTATGGTTCAGGCAAGCGATCGTTTTCTGC
AGTATATTCATCAGGTTCTGCGTCATGCAGTTACCCAGGGTGAACTGCCGATTAATCTGGATCTGCAGAC
CAGCATTGGTGTTTTTAAAGGTCTGATTACCGGTCTGCTGTATGAAGGTCTGCGTAGCAAAGATCAGCAG
GCACAGATTATCAAAGTTGCACTGGGTAGCTTTTGGGCACTGCTGCGTGAACCGCCTCGTTTTCTGCTGT
GTGAAGAAGCACAGATTAAACAGGTGAAATCCTTCGAATAATTCAGCCAA
