>Addgene plasmid #74691 | pSrpR-S1 | addgene partial sequence | sequence record 145809 | EGFP-N 5'-CGTCGCCGTCCAGCTCGACCAG-3'
GCTCACCATCTAGTATTTCCCCTCTTTCTCTAGTATTAAACAAAATTATTTGTAGAGGCTGTTTCGTCCT
CACGGACTCATCAGACCGGAAAGCACATCCGGTGACAGCTGTTTACAAACAAACAAGCATGTATGTATAT
ACCTAGGACTGAGCTAGCTGTCAATTGGTAACGAATCTGGACCAATCATAGAAGTATTGAGAAGAGAAAA
GAAAACCGCCGATCCTGTCCACCGCATTACTGCAAGGTAGTGGACAAGACCGGCGGTCTTAAGTTTTTTG
GCTGAATTATTCGAAGGATTTCACCTGTTTAATCTGTGCTTCTTCACACAGCAGAAAACGAGGCGGTTCA
CGCAGCAGTGCCCAAAAGCTACCCAGTGCAACTTTGATAATCTGTGCCTGCTGATCTTTGCTACGCAGAC
CTTCATACAGCAGACCGGTAATCAGACCTTTAAAAACACCAATGCTGGTCTGCAGATCCAGATTAATCGG
CAGTTCACCCTGGGTAACTGCATGACGCAGAACCTGATGAATATACTGCAGAAAACGATCGCTTGCCTGA
ACCATACGATTATGAATCAGACCGCTTTCATCCAGACCCTGATAAATCAGAATTTCGCTAAACTGTTTGC
TCTGCGGACTATGAACTGCATCCAGCATTGCAACAACAACTGCTTCCCAGCTACGTTCAATACCCAGATC
CGGTGTAAAATCCAGTTCCAGCGGATGCTGACGGCTTGCCAGAACTGCCTGCAGAACTTCCAGTTTACCA
TTAAAATGCCAATAAACTGCACCACGGGTAACACCGGCTTTACGTGCAATCTGATCCAGGGTTGCATCAC
TAACACCCTGTGCAACAA
